Addgene plasmid #15460: pLL2787
Depositing lab: Chia Lee. Depositing organization: University of Arkansas for Medical Sciences (UAMS). Publication: Improved single-copy integration vectors for Staphylococcus aureus. Luong TT, Lee CY. J Microbiol Methods. 2007 Jul . 70(1):186-90. 10.1016/j.mimet.2007.04.007 PubMed 17512993.
Backbone
  Vector backbone: pCL15
  Backbone manufacturer: lab construction
  Backbone size w/o insert (bp): 6843
  Vector type: Bacterial Expression
Growth in bacteria
  Bacterial resistance: Ampicillin, 100 μg/mL
  Growth temperature: 37°C
  Growth strain: DH5alpha
  Growth instructions: chloramphenicol/ S. aureus
  Copy number: Low Copy
Gene/Insert
  Gene/Insert name: phage phi11 int gene (alt name: formerly called pTL2787)
  Species: S. aureus
  Insert size (bp): 1085
  Cloning method: Restriction Enzyme; 5′ cloning site PstI (not destroyed); 3′ cloning site BamHI (not destroyed)
  Sequencing primers: 5′ n/a
Terms and licenses: Academic/Nonprofit Terms; Industry Terms: Not Available to Industry
How to cite: pLL2787 was a gift from Chia Lee (Addgene plasmid # 15460 ; http://n2t.net/addgene:15460 ; RRID:Addgene_15460)
