[The description below was written by a language model from this plasmid's Addgene catalogue record and pLannotate feature annotations shown in this document.]
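Description:
pLL2787 (formerly pTL2787) is an E. coli–Staphylococcus aureus shuttle plasmid built on the laboratory-made backbone pCL15 and catalogued as a bacterial expression vector. It carries the integrase (int) gene of staphylococcal phage phi11, an insert of about 1.1 kb cloned between PstI and BamHI sites that both remain intact. The deposited sequence is 7,916 nt, consistent with the stated backbone plus insert. In E. coli the plasmid is maintained through a ColE1/pBR322-type origin, with a bom region and a rop remnant nearby, and is selected with ampicillin via the bla gene; the record lists it as low copy. For S. aureus it carries Gram-positive plasmid functions, namely a repB replication protein gene with fragments of cop and pre, and a staphylococcal cat gene that provides chloramphenicol selection.

The automated annotation does not label the int gene itself. An unannotated stretch of about the right length lies between two pUC-type polylinker fragments at the start of the sequence, and this is presumably where the insert sits. Just upstream, across the circular junction, are a lac operator and a fragment matching Bacillus phage SP01 sequence, and a lacI repressor gene is also present. This arrangement suggests a lac-regulated, IPTG-responsive hybrid promoter driving int, although the record does not name the promoter.

The associated publication describes improved single-copy integration vectors for S. aureus. pLL2787 therefore most plausibly acts as a helper plasmid that supplies phi11 integrase in trans, so that a separate attP-bearing vector can recombine into the chromosomal phi11 attachment site. That specific role is inferred from the publication title and insert rather than stated in the catalogue fields.
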