Features (pLannotate 1.2.2; 17 found; start..end, strand, type, name):
      1..18      -  misc_feature   MCS (fragment): pUC18/19 multiple cloning site
   1104..1130    -  misc_feature   MCS (fragment): pUC18/19 multiple cloning site
   1376..2457    +  CDS            lacI (fragment): lac repressor; lacI; The lac repressor binds to the lac operator to inhibit transcription in E. coli. This inhibition can be relieved by adding lactose or isopropyl-β-D-thiogalactopyranoside (IPTG).
   2486..2614    +  rep_origin     RSF ori (fragment): Plasmids containing the RSF 1030 origin of replication can be propagated in E. coli cells that contain additional plasmids with compatible origins.
   2616..2669    +  CDS            lacI (fragment): lac repressor; lacI; The lac repressor binds to the lac operator to inhibit transcription in E. coli. This inhibition can be relieved by adding lactose or isopropyl-β-D-thiogalactopyranoside (IPTG).
   2712..2816    +  promoter       AmpR promoter: bla
   2817..3677    +  CDS            AmpR: β-lactamase; bla; confers resistance to ampicillin, carbenicillin, and related antibiotics
   3823..3862    +  CDS            rop (fragment): Rop protein, which maintains plasmids at low copy number; rop
   3964..4104    +  misc_feature   bom: basis of mobility region from pBR322
   4290..4799    -  rep_origin     ori (fragment): high-copy-number ColE1/pMB1/pBR322/pUC origin of replication
   4897..5544    -  CDS            cat: CAT1_STAAU - Experimental evidence at transcript level: Swiss-Prot protein existence level 2. This enzyme is an effector of chloramphenicol resistance in bacteria. From Staphylococcus aureus.
   5716..5829    -  CDS            cop (fragment): COP1_STAAU - Protein predicted: Swiss-Prot protein existence level 4. Putative control of replication message. From Staphylococcus aureus.
   5827..6036    -  CDS            knt (fragment): KANU_BACSP - Also known as kan. Experimental evidence at protein level: Swiss-Prot protein existence level 1. Inactivates the antibiotic kanamycin by catalyzing the transfer of a nucleotidyl group from nucleoside triphosphates such as ATP to the 4'-hydroxyl group of the aminoglycoside. From Bacillus sp.
   6208..7212    -  CDS            repB: RepB replication protein; repB; from Enterococcus faecalis plasmid pAMα1 AAN03827.1 22652809.0
   7439..7627    -  CDS            pre (fragment): PRE2_STAAM - Also known as mob. Protein inferred from homology: Swiss-Prot protein existence level 3. The interaction of the RSA site and the PRE protein may not only serves a function in plasmid maintenance, but may also contributes to the distribution of small antibiotic resistance plasmids among Gram- positive bacteria. From Staphylococcus aureus (strain Mu50 / ATCC 700699).
   7632..7829    +  CDS            43 (fragment): GP43_BPSP1 - Protein predicted: Swiss-Prot protein existence level 4. From Bacillus phage SP01 (Bacteriophage SP01).
   7898..7914    +  protein_bind   lac operator: The lac repressor binds to the lac operator to inhibit transcription in E. coli. This inhibition can be relieved by adding lactose or isopropyl-β-D-thiogalactopyranoside (IPTG). lac repressor encoded by lacI
>Addgene plasmid #15460 | pLL2787 | depositor full sequence | sequence record 8298 | Author sequence
AAGCTTGCATGCCTGCAGCCAATTTTGAGGAGGGAGAAGCAAAATGCCAGTATATAAGGATGATAATACA
GGTAAATGGTATTTTTCCATTAGATATAAAGATGTATACGGTAATAACAAACGAAAAATGAAGCGTGGGT
TTGAACGTAAGAAAGATGCCAAACTAGCTGAAAGCGAATTTATACAAAATGTTAAATATGGATACTCGGA
CAATCAACCCTTTGAATATATATTTTTTGATCGTTTAAAAAATGAAAATCTTTCTGCACGCTCAATAGAA
AAGCGAACTACAGAATATAATACTCACATAAAAGAAAGGTTCGGAAATATCCCTATTGGCAAAATCACTA
CTACGCAATGTACTGCTTTCAGGAATTATTTGTTAAACGATGCAGGTCTTTCTGTTGACTATGCACGATC
TGTGTGGGCAGGTTTTAAAGCAGTTATCAATTACGCCAAAAAGCATTACAAGCTCTTATACGACCCCACA
TTATCGGTAACTCCTATTCCCAGAACAAAACCACAAGCTAAATTTATCACTCGTGAAGAATTTGATGAAA
AAGTAGAACAAATCACAAATGATACTTCTCGTCAGCTAACTAGACTGTTATTTTATTCTGGTCTTAGAAT
AGGAGAAGCTTTAGCTTTGCAGTGGAAAGATTACGATAAAATAAAAGGCGAAATTGACGTAAATAAGAAA
ATCAATTTAAGTAATAGAAAAATTGAATATAATCTAAAAAAAGAAAGCTCTAAAGGGATAATACCTGTAC
CAAATTTAATTAGAGAGATGCTTAAAAACATGTATAATGAATCTTCTAAAAGATATAAATATTTTGACGA
AAACTATTTTATATTCGGGGGTTTAGAACCTATTAGATACGTTACTTATTCGTATCATTTTAAATCTGTA
TTCCCGAATCTAAAAATACACCATTTAAGACACTCGTACGCTAGCTATTTAATTAATAATGGTGTAGATA
TGTATTTATTAATGGAATTAATGAGGCATTCTAACATTACAGAAACAATTCAAACGTACTCTCATTTATA
TACTGATAAAAAACATCAAGCTATGAGCATATTTGATTAAACGGTATCAAATTGGATCCCCGGGTACCGA
GCTCGAATTCCCAAGCTAATTCGGTGGAAACGAGGTCATCATTTCCTTCCGAAAAAACGGTTGCATTTAA
ATCTTACATATGTAATACTTTCAAAGACTACATTTGTAAGATTTGATGTTTGAGTCGGCTGAAAGATCGT
ACGTACCAATTATTGTTTCGTGATTGTTCAAGCCATAACACTGTAGGGATAGTGGAAAGAGTGCTTCATC
TGGTTACGATCAATCAAATATTCAAACGGAGGGAGACGATTTTGATGAAACCAGTAACGTTATACGATGT
CGCAGAGTATGCCGGTGTCTCTTATCAGACCGTTTCCCGCGTGGTGAACCAGGCCAGCCACGTTTCTGCG
AAAACGCGGGAAAAAGTGGAAGCGGCGATGGCGGAGCTGAATTACATTCCCAACCGCGTGGCACAACAAC
TGGCGGGCAAACAGTCGTTGCTGATTGGCGTTGCCACCTCCAGTCTGGCCCTGCACGCGCCGTCGCAAAT
TGTCGCGGCGATTAAATCTCGCGCCGATCAACTGGGTGCCAGCGTGGTGGTGTCGATGGTAGAACGAAGC
GGCGTCGAAGCCTGTAAAGCGGCGGTGCACAATCTTCTCGCGCAACGCGTCAGTGGGCTGATCATTAACT
ATCCGCTGGATGACCAGGATGCCATTGCTGTGGAAGCTGCCTGCACTAATGTTCCGGCGTTATTTCTTGA
TGTCTCTGACCAGACACCCATCAACAGTATTATTTTCTCCCATGAAGACGGTACGCGACTGGGCGTGGAG
CATCTGGTCGCATTGGGTCACCAGCAAATCGCGCTGTTAGCGGGCCCATTAAGTTCTGTCTCGGCGCGTC
TGCGTCTGGCTGGCTGGCATAAATATCTCACTCGCAATCAAATTCAGCCGATAGCGGAACGGGAAGGCGA
CTGGAGTGCCATGTCCGGTTTTCAACAAACCATGCAAATGCTGAATGAGGGCATCGTTCCCACTGCGATG
CTGGTTGCCAACGATCAGATGGCGCTGGGCGCAATGCGCGCCATTACCGAGTCCGGGCTGCGCGTTGGTG
CGGATATCTCGGTAGTGGGATACGACGATACCGAAGACAGCTCATGTTATATCCCGCCGTCAACCACCAT
CAAACAGGATTTTCGCCTGCTGGGGCAAACCAGCGTGGACCGCTTGCTGCAACTCTCTCAGGGCCAGGCG
GTGAAGGGCAATCAGCTGTTGCCCGTCTCACTGGTGAAAAGAAAAACCACCCTGGCGCCCAATACGCAAA
CCGCCTCTCCCCGCGCGTTGGCCGATTCATTAATGCAGCTGGCACGACAGGTTTCCCGACTGGAAAGCGG
GCAGTGAGCGCAACGCAATTAATGTGAGTTAGGATCTCACATGTTCTTTCCTGCGTTATCCCCTGATTCT
GTGGATAACCGTATTACCGCCTTTGAGTGAGCTGATACCGCTCGCCGCAGCCGAACGACCGAGCGCAGCG
AGTCAGTGAGCGAGGAAGCGGAAGAGCGCCCAATACGCAAACCGCCTCTCCCCGCGCGTTGGCCGATTCA
TTAATGCAGATTAACGCTTACAATTTAGGTGGCACTTTTCGGGGAAATGTGCGCGGAACCCCTATTTGTT
TATTTTTCTAAATACATTCAAATATGTATCCGCTCATGAGACAATAACCCTGATAAATGCTTCAATAATA
TTGAAAAAGGAAGAGTATGAGTATTCAACATTTCCGTGTCGCCCTTATTCCCTTTTTTGCGGCATTTTGC
CTTCCTGTTTTTGCTCACCCAGAAACGCTGGTGAAAGTAAAAGATGCTGAAGATCAGTTGGGTGCACGAG
TGGGTTACATCGAACTGGATCTCAACAGCGGTAAGATCCTTGAGAGTTTTCGCCCCGAAGAACGTTTTCC
AATGATGAGCACTTTTAAAGTTCTGCTATGTGGCGCGGTATTATCCCGTATTGACGCCGGGCAAGAGCAA
CTCGGTCGCCGCATACACTATTCTCAGAATGACTTGGTTGAGTACTCACCAGTCACAGAAAAGCATCTTA
CGGATGGCATGACAGTAAGAGAATTATGCAGTGCTGCCATAACCATGAGTGATAACACTGCGGCCAACTT
ACTTCTGACAACGATCGGAGGACCGAAGGAGCTAACCGCTTTTTTGCACAACATGGGGGATCATGTAACT
CGCCTTGATCGTTGGGAACCGGAGCTGAATGAAGCCATACCAAACGACGAGCGTGACACCACGATGCCTG
TAGCAATGGCAACAACGTTGCGCAAACTATTAACTGGCGAACTACTTACTCTAGCTTCCCGGCAACAATT
AATAGACTGGATGGAGGCGGATAAAGTTGCAGGACCACTTCTGCGCTCGGCCCTTCCGGCTGGCTGGTTT
ATTGCTGATAAATCTGGAGCCGGTGAGCGTGGGTCTCGCGGTATCATTGCAGCACTGGGGCCAGATGGTA
AGCCCTCCCGTATCGTAGTTATCTACACGACGGGGAGTCAGGCAACTATGGATGAACGAAATAGACAGAT
CGCTGAGATAGGTGCCTCACTGATTAAGCATTGGTAACTGTCAGACCAAGTTTACTCATATATACTTTAG
ATTGATTTAAAACTTCATTTTTAATTTAAAAGGATCTAGGTGAAGATCCTTTTTGATAATCTCATGACCA
AAATCCCTTAACGTGAGTTTTCGTTCCACTGAGCGTCAGATCCTGCCTCGCGCGTTTCGGTGATGACGGT
GAAAACCTCTGACACATGCAGCTCCCGGAGACGGTCACAGCTTGTCTGTAAGCGGATGCCGGGAGCAGAC
AAGCCCGTCAGGGCGCGTCAGCGGGTGTTGGCGGGTGTCGGGGCGCAGCCATGACCCAGTCACGTAGCGA
TAGCGGAGTGTATACTGGCTTAACTATGCGGCATCAGAGCAGATTGTACTGAGAGTGCACCATATGCGGT
GTGAAATACCGCACAGATGCGTAAGGAGAAAATACCGCATCAGGCGCTCTTCCGCTTCCTCGCTCACTGA
CTCGCTGCGCTCGGTCGTTCGGCTGCGGCGAGCGGTATCAGCTCACTCAAAGGCGGTAATACGGTTATCC
ACAGAATCAGGGGATAACGCAGGAAAGAACATGTGAGCAAAAGGCCAGCAAAAGGCCAGGAACCGTAAAA
AGGCCGCGTTGCTGGCGTTTTTCCATAGGCTCCGCCCCCCTGACGAGCATCACAAAAATCGACGCTCAAG
TCAGAGGTGGCGAAACCCGACAGGACTATAAAGATACCAGGCGTTTCCCCCTGGAAGCTCCCTCGTGCGC
TCTCCTGTTCCGACCCTGCCGCTTACCGGATACCTGTCCGCCTTTCTCCCTTCGGGAAGCGTGGCGCTTT
CTCATAGCTCACGCTGTAGGTATCTCAGTTCGGTGTAGGTCGTTCGCTCCAAGCTGGGCTGTGTGCACGA
ACCCCCCGTTCAGCCCGACCGCTGCGCCTTATCCGGTAACTATCGTCTTGAGTCCAACCCGGTAAGACAC
GACTTATCGCCACTGGCAGCAGCCACTGGTAACAGGATTAGCAGAGCGAGGTATGTAGGCGGTGCTACAG
AGTTCTTGAAGTGGTGGCCTAACTACGGCTACACTAGAAGGACAGTATTTGGTATCTGCGCTCTGCTGAA
GCCAGTTACCTTCGGAAAAAGAGTTGGTAGCTCTTGATCTGGAGCTGTAATATAAAAACCTTCTTCAACT
AACGGGGCAGGTTAGTGACATTAGAAAACCGACTGTAAAAAGTACAGTCGGCATTATCTCATATTATAAA
AGCCAGTCATTAGGCCTATCTGACAATTCCTGAATAGAGTTCATAAACAATCCTGCATGATAACCATCAC
AAACAGAATGATGTACCTGTAAAGATAGCGGTAAATATATTGAATTACCTTTATTAATGAATTTTCCTGC
TGTAATAATGGGTAGAAGGTAATTACTATTATTATTGATATTTAAGTTAAACCCAGTAAATGAAGTCCAT
GGAATAATAGAAAGAGAAAAAGCATTTTCAGGTATAGGTGTTTTGGGAAACAATTTCCCCGAACCATTAT
ATTTCTCTACATCAGAAAGGTATAAATCATAAAACTCTTTGAAGTCATTCTTTACAGGAGTCCAAATACC
AGAGAATGTTTTAGATACACCATCAAAAATTGTATAAAGTGGCTCTAACTTATCCCAATAACCTAACTCT
CCGTCGCTATTGTAACCAGTTCTAAAAGCTGTATTTGAGTTTATCACCCTTGTCACTAAGAAAATAAATG
CAGGGTAAAATTTATATCCTTCTTGTTTTATGTTTCGGTATAAAACACTAATATCAATTTCTGTGGTTAT
ACTAAAAGTCGTTTGTTGGTTCAAATAATGATTAAATATCTCTTTTCTCTTCCAATTGTCTAAATCAATT
TTATTAAAGTTCATTTGATATGCCTCCTAAATTTTTATCTAAAGTGAATTTAGGAGGCTTACTTGTCTGC
TTTCTTCATTAGAATCAATCCTTTTTTAAAAGTCAATATTACTGTAACATAAATATATATTTTAAAAATA
TCCCACTTTATCCAATTTTCGTTTGTTGAACTAATGGGTGCTTTAGTTGAAGAATAAAGACCACATTAAA
AAATGTGGTCTTTTGTGTTTTTTTAAAGGATTTGAGCGTAGCGAAAAATCCTTTTCTTTCTTATCTTGAT
AATAAGGGTAACTATTGCCGGTTGTCCATTCATGGCTGAACTCTGCTTCCTCTGTTGACATGACACACAT
CATCTCAATATCCGAATAGGGCCCATCAGTCTGACGACCAAGAGAGCCATAAACACCAATAGCCTTAACA
TCATCCCCATATTTATCCAATATTCGTTCCTTAATTTCATGAACAATCTTCATTCTTTCTTCTCTAGTCA
TTATTATTGGTCCATTCACTATTCTCATTCCCTTTTCAGATAATTTTAGATTTGCTTTTCTAAATAAGAA
TATTTGGAGAGCACCGTTCTTATTCAGCTATTAATAACTCGTCTTCCTAAGCATCCTTCAATCCTTTTAA
TAACAATTATAGCATCTAATCTTCAACAAACTGGCCCGTTTGTTGAACTACTCTTTAATAAAATAATTTT
TCCGTTCCCAATTCCACATTGCAATAATAGAAAATCCATCTTCATCGGCTTTTTCGTCATCATCTGTATG
AATCAAATCGCCTTCTTCTGTGTCATCAAGGTTTAATTTTTTATGTATTTCTTTTAACAAACCACCATAG
GAGATTAACCTTTTACGGTGTAAACCTTCCTCCAAATCAGACAAACGTTTCAAATTCTTTTCTTCATCAT
CGGTCATAAAATCCGTATCCTTTACAGGATATTTTGCAGTTTCGTCAATTGCCGATTGTATATCCGATTT
ATATTTATTTTTCGGTCGAATCATTTGAACTTTTACATTTGGATCATAGTCTAATTTCATTGCCTTTTTC
CAAAATTGAATCCATTGTTTTTGATTCACGTAGTTTTCTGTATTCTTAAAATAAGTTGGTTCCACACATA
CCAATACATGCATGTGCTGATTATAAGAATTATCTTTATTATTTATTGTCACTTCCGTTGCACGCATAAA
ACCAACAAGATTTTTATTAATTTTTTTATATTGCATCATTCGGCGAAATCCTTGAGCCATATCTGACAAA
CTCTTATTTAATTCTTCGCCATCATAAACATTTTTAACTGTTAATGTGAGAAACAACCAACGAACTGTTG
GCTTTTGTTTAATAACTTCAGCAACAACCTTTTGTGACTGAATGCCATGTTTCATTGCTCTCCTCCAGTT
GCACATTGGACAAAGCCTGGATTTACAAAACCACACTCGATACAACTTTCTTTCGCCTGTTTCACGATTT
TGTTTATACTCTAATATTTCAGCACAATCTTTTACTCTTTCAGCCTTTTTAAATTCAAGAATATGCAGAA
GTTCAAAGTAATCAACATTAGCGATTTTCTTTTCTCTCCATGGTCTCACTTTTCCACTTTTTGTCTTGTC
CACTAAAACCCTTGATTTTTCATCTGAATAAATGCTACTATTAGGACACATAATATTAAAAGAAACCCCC
ATCTATTTAGTTATTTGTTTAGTCACTTATAACTTTAACAGATGGGGTTTTTCTGTGCAACCAATTTTAA
GGGTTTTCAATACTTTAAAACACATACATACCAACACTTCAACGCACCTTTCAGCAACTAAAATAAAAAT
GACGTTATTTCTATATGTATCAAGATAAGAAAGAACAAGTTCAAAACCATCAAAAAAAGACACCTTTTCA
GGTGCTTTTTTTATTTTATAAACTCATTCCCTGATCTCGACTTCGTTCTTTTTTTACCTCTCGGTTATGA
GTTAGTTCAAATTCGTTCTTTTTAGGTTCTAAATCGTGTTTTTCTTGGAATTGTGCTGTTTTATCCTTTA
CCTTGTCTACAAACCCCTTAAAAACGTTTTTAAAGGCTTTTAAGCCGTCTGTACGTTCCTTAAGGAATTA
ATTCTACACAGCCCAGTCCAGACTATTCGGCACTGAAATTATGGGTGAAGTGGTCAAGACCTCACTAGGC
ACCTTAAAAATAGCGCACCCTGAAGAAGATTTATTTGAGGTAGCCCTTGCCTACCTAGCTTCCAAGAAAG
ATATCCTAACAGCACAAGAGCGGAAAGATGTTTTGTTCTACATCCAGAACAACCTCTGCTAAAATTCCTG
AAAAATTTTGCAAAAAGTTGTTGACTTTATCTACAAGGTGTGGCATAATGTGTGGAATTGTGAGCGGATA
ACAATT
