>Addgene plasmid #15460 | pLL2787 | addgene partial sequence | sequence record 21923 | 15460 with LacI-R
GTCTCCCTCCGTTTGAATATTTGATTGATCGTAACCAGATGAAGCACTCTTTCCACTATCCCTACAGTGT
TATGGCTTGAACAATCACGAAACAATAATTGGTACGTACGATCTTTCAGCCGACTCAAACATCAAATCTT
ACAAATGTAGTCTTTGAAAGTATTACATATGTAAGATTTAAATGCAACCGTTTTTTCGGAAGGAAATGAT
GACCTCGTTTCCACCGAATTAGCTTGGGAATTCGAGCTCGGTACCCGGGGATCCAATTTGATACCGTTTA
ATCAAATATGCTCATAGCTTGATGTTTTTTATCAGTATATAAATGAGAGTACGTTTGAATTGTTTCTGTA
ATGTTAGAATGCCTCATTAATTCCATTAATAAATACATATCTACACCATTATTAATTAAATAGCTAGCGT
ACGAGTGTCTTAAATGGTGTATTTTTAGATTCGGGAATACAGATTTAAAATGATACGAATAAGTAACGTA
TCTAATAGGTTCTAAACCCCCGAATATAAAATAGTTTTCGTCAAAATATTTATATCTTTTAGAAGATTCA
TTATACATGTTTTTAAGCATCTCTCTAATTAAATTTGGTACAGGTATTATCCCTTTAGAGCTTTCTTTTT
TTAGATTATATTCAATTTTTCTATTACTTAAATTGATTTTCTTATTTACGTCAATTTCGCCTTTTATTTT
ATCGTAATCTTTCCACTGCAAAGCTAAAGCTTCTCCTATTCTAAGACCAGAATAAAATAACAGTCTAGTT
AGCTGACGAGAAGTATCATTTGTGATTTGTTCTACTTTTTCATCAAATTCTTCACGAGTGATAAATTTAG
CTTGTGGTTTTGTTCTGGGAATAGGAGTTACCGATAATGTGGGGTC
